Addgene plasmid #237987: TRAV30
Purpose: Encodes TRAV30 allele, P2A, and TRBC to generate TCRs via cloning
Depositing lab: Michael Birnbaum. Depositing organization: Massachusetts Institute of Technology. Publication: Scalable TCR synthesis and screening enable antigen reactivity mapping in vitiligo. Gaglione SA, Mukkamala RS, Krishna C, Smith BE, Wadsworth MH 2nd, Jelinsky SA, Perez CR, Schmidt-Hong L, Katz EL, Gellatly KJ, Ali LR, Shen J, Holec PV, Zhao QH, Chan AO, Xu EJK, Kravarik KM, Guzova JA, Dobson CS, Singh H, Garber M, Dougan M, Dougan SK, Harris JE, Winkler A, Birnbaum ME. Immunity. 2026 Feb 10;59(2):477-493.e9. doi: 10.1016/j.immuni.2026.01.001. Epub 2026 Jan 28. PubMed 41610844.
Backbone
  Vector backbone: pTwist Kan High Copy v2
  Backbone manufacturer: Twist
  Backbone size w/o insert (bp): 2255
  Vector type: Synthetic Biology
Growth in bacteria
  Bacterial resistance: Kanamycin, 50 μg/mL
  Growth temperature: 37°C
  Growth strain: DH5alpha
  Copy number: High Copy
Gene/Insert
  Gene/Insert name: TRBC-P2A-TRAV30
  Species: H. sapiens (human)
  Insert size (bp): 966
  Mutation: None
  Entrez Gene: TRAV30 (a.k.a. TCRAV29S1, TCRAV30S1)
  Cloning method: Unknown
Terms and licenses: Academic/Nonprofit Terms; Industry Terms: Not Available to Industry
Depositor comments: Please visit https://doi.org/10.1101/2025.04.24.649726 for bioRxiv preprint.
How to cite: TRAV30 was a gift from Michael Birnbaum (Addgene plasmid # 237987 ; http://n2t.net/addgene:237987 ; RRID:Addgene_237987)
