[The description below was written by a language model from this plasmid's Addgene catalogue record and pLannotate feature annotations shown in this document.]
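Description:
TRAV30 is a small synthetic-biology parts plasmid built on the commercial pTwist Kan High Copy v2 backbone and intended as a modular building block for assembling human T cell receptor (TCR) expression cassettes, rather than as an expression vector in its own right. It is propagated in standard E. coli cloning strains from a high-copy ColE1/pUC-type origin and selected with kanamycin through an aminoglycoside phosphotransferase (KanR) gene. The short rop and lacZα fragments picked up by the annotation are backbone remnants with no evident functional role. No eukaryotic promoter, polyadenylation signal or viral element is annotated, consistent with a storage and donor function. The full sequence is 3,221 nt, matching the stated backbone plus a 966 bp insert.

The insert, TRBC-P2A-TRAV30, is a human-derived fusion segment that reads, in order, the TCR beta chain constant region (annotated as TRBC2), a P2A self-cleaving peptide, and the TRAV30 alpha chain variable gene segment. The P2A itself is not called in the feature table, but it is named in the catalogue entry and would occupy the short gap between the two annotated coding regions. This arrangement corresponds to the invariant middle portion of a bicistronic beta-P2A-alpha TCR design: joined upstream to a beta variable/CDR3 region and downstream to an alpha CDR3/J segment and alpha constant region, it would yield a single open reading frame from which ribosomal skipping at P2A releases separate beta and alpha chains. The other pieces and the assembly method are not stated in the record, which lists the cloning method as unknown. The plasmid is described as being for generating TCRs via cloning, and the associated publication concerns scalable TCR synthesis and antigen reactivity screening.
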