Features (pLannotate 1.2.2; 6 found; start..end, strand, type, name):
    245..833     -  rep_origin     ori: high-copy-number ColE1/pMB1/pBR322/pUC origin of replication
   1014..1823    -  CDS            KanR: aminoglycoside phosphotransferase; aph(3')-Ia; confers resistance to kanamycin in bacteria or G418 (Geneticin®) in eukaryotes
   1930..1971    +  CDS            rop (fragment): Rop protein, which maintains plasmids at low copy number; rop
   2160..2203    -  CDS            lacZα (fragment): LacZα fragment of β-galactosidase; lacZ fragment
   2281..2811    +  CDS            TRBC2: TRBC2_HUMAN - Also known as TCRBC2 From Homo sapiens (Human).
   2878..3195    +  CDS            TRAV30 (fragment): TVA30_HUMAN - Protein inferred from homology: Swiss-Prot protein existence level 3. V region of the variable domain of T cell receptor (TR) alpha chain that participates in the antigen recognition (PubMed:24600447). Alpha-beta T cell receptors are antigen specific receptors which are essential to the immune response and are present on the cell surface of T lymphocytes. Recognize peptide-major histocompatibility (MH) (pMH) complexes that are displayed by antigen presenting cells (APC), a prerequisite for efficient T cell adaptive immunity against pathogens (PubMed:25493333). Binding of alpha-be
>Addgene plasmid #237987 | TRAV30 | addgene full sequence | sequence record 475832 | Addgene NGS Result
AGGCTAGGTGGAGGCTCAGTGATGATAAGTCTGCGATGGTGGATGCATGTGTCATGGTCATAGCTGTTTC
CTGTGTGAAATTGTTATCCGCTCAGAGGGCACAATCCTATTCCGCGCTATCCGACAATCTCCAAGACATT
AGGTGGAGTTCAGTTCGGCGTATGGCATATGTCGCTGGAAAGAACATGTGAGCAAAAGGCCAGCAAAAGG
CCAGGAACCGTAAAAAGGCCGCGTTGCTGGCGTTTTTCCATAGGCTCCGCCCCCCTGACGAGCATCACAA
AAATCGACGCTCAAGTCAGAGGTGGCGAAACCCGACAGGACTATAAAGATACCAGGCGTTTCCCCCTGGA
AGCTCCCTCGTGCGCTCTCCTGTTCCGACCCTGCCGCTTACCGGATACCTGTCCGCCTTTCTCCCTTCGG
GAAGCGTGGCGCTTTCTCATAGCTCACGCTGTAGGTATCTCAGTTCGGTGTAGGTCGTTCGCTCCAAGCT
GGGCTGTGTGCACGAACCCCCCGTTCAGCCCGACCGCTGCGCCTTATCCGGTAACTATCGTCTTGAGTCC
AACCCGGTAAGACACGACTTATCGCCACTGGCAGCAGCCACTGGTAACAGGATTAGCAGAGCGAGGTATG
TAGGCGGTGCTACAGAGTTCTTGAAGTGGTGGCCTAACTACGGCTACACTAGAAGAACAGTATTTGGTAT
CTGCGCTCTGCTGAAGCCAGTTACCTTCGGAAAAAGAGTTGGTAGCTCTTGATCCGGCAAACAAACCACC
GCTGGTAGCGGTGGTTTTTTTGTTTGCAAGCAGCAGATTACGCGCAGAAAAAAAGGATCTCAAGAAGAAG
ATCCTTTGATCTTTTCTACGGGGTCTGACGCTCAGTGGAACGAAAACTCACGTTAAGGGATTTTGGTCAT
GAGATTATCAAAAAGGATCTTCACCTAGATCCTTTTAAATTAAAAATGAAGTTTTAAATCAAGCCCAATC
TGAATAATGTTACAACCAATTAACCAATTCTGATTAGAAAAACTCATCGAGCATCAAATGAAACTGCAAT
TTATTCATATCAGGATTATCAATACCATATTTTTGAAAAAGCCGTTTCTGTAATGAAGGAGAAAACTCAC
CGAGGCAGTTCCATAGGATGGCAAGATCCTGGTATCGGTCTGCGATTCCGACTCGTCCAACATCAATACA
ACCTATTAATTTCCCCTCGTCAAAAATAAGGTTATCAAGTGAGAAATCACCATGAGTGACGACTGAATCC
GGTGAGAATGGCAAAAGTTTATGCATTTCTTTCCAGACTTGTTCAACAGGCCAGCCATTACGCTCGTCAT
CAAAATCACTCGCATCAACCAAACCGTTATTCATTCGTGATTGCGCCTGAGCAAGACGAAATACGCGATC
GCTGTTAAAAGGACAATTACAAACAGGAATCGAATGCAACCGGCGCAGGAACACTGCCAGCGCATCAACA
ATATTTTCACCTGAATCAGGATATTCTTCTAATACCTGGAATGCTGTTTTTCCGGGGATCGCAGTGGTGA
GTAACCATGCATCATCAGGAGTACGGATAAAATGCTTGATGGTCGGAAGAGGCATAAATTCCGTCAGCCA
GTTTAGTCTGACCATCTCATCTGTAACATCATTGGCAACGCTACCTTTGCCATGTTTCAGAAACAACTCT
GGCGCATCGGGCTTCCCATACAAGCGATAGATTGTCGCACCTGATTGCCCGACATTATCGCGAGCCCATT
TATACCCATATAAATCAGCATCCATGTTGGAATTTAATCGCGGCCTCGACGTTTCCCGTTGAATATGGCT
CATAACACCCCTTGTATTACTGTTTATGTAAGCAGACAGTTTTATTGTTCATGATGATATATTTTTATCT
TGTGCAATGTAACATCAGAGATTTTGAGACACGGGCCAGAGCTGCATCGCGCGTTTCGGTGATGACGGTG
AAAACCTCTGACACATGCAGCTCCCGGGACGGTCACAGCTTGTCTGTAAGCGGATGCCGGGAGCAGACAA
GCCCGTCAGGGCGCGTCAGCGGGTGTTGGCTGTTGTTTGTCGCATTATACGAGCGTCCAGGTTGGGATAC
CTGAAACAAAACCCATCGTACGGCCAAGGAAGTCTCCAATAACTGTGATCCACCACAAGCGCCAGGGTTT
TCCCAGTCACGACGTTGTAAAACGACGGCCAGTCATGCATAATCCGCACGCATCTGGAATAAGGAAGTGC
CATTCCGCCTGACCTCTCGAGGTCAAGAGACGGGTCTCACCTCAAAAACGTGTTCCCACCCGAGGTCGCT
GTGTTTGAGCCATCAGAAGCAGAGATCTCCCACACCCAAAAGGCCACACTGGTGTGCCTGGCCACAGGCT
TCTACCCCGACCACGTGGAGCTGAGCTGGTGGGTGAATGGGAAGGAGGTGCACAGTGGGGTCAGCACAGA
CCCGCAGCCCCTCAAGGAGCAGCCCGCCCTCAATGACTCCAGATACTGCCTGAGCAGCCGCCTGAGAGTC
TCGGCCACCTTCTGGCAGAACCCCCGCAACCACTTCCGCTGTCAAGTCCAGTTCTACGGGCTCTCGGAGA
ATGACGAGTGGACCCAGGATAGGGCCAAACCTGTCACCCAGATCGTCAGCGCCGAGGCCTGGGGTAGAGC
AGACTGTGGCTTCACCTCCGAGTCTTACCAGCAAGGGGTCCTGTCTGCCACCATCCTCTATGAGATCTTG
CTAGGGAAGGCCACCTTGTATGCCGTGCTGGTCAGTGCCCTCGTGCTGATGGCCATGGTCAAGAGAAAGG
ATTCCAGAGGCGGAAGTGGAGCAACCAATTTCTCCTTGCTGAAGCAGGCCGGTGACGTTGAGGAAAACCC
AGGACCAATGGAGACTCTCCTGAAAGTGCTTTCAGGCACCTTGTTGTGGCAGTTGACCTGGGTGAGAAGC
CAACAACCAGTGCAGAGTCCTCAAGCCGTGATCCTCCGAGAAGGGGAAGATGCTGTCATCAACTGCAGTT
CCTCCAAGGCTTTATATTCTGTACACTGGTACAGGCAGAAGCATGGTGAAGCACCCGTGTTCTTGATGAT
ATTACTGAAGGGTGGAGAACAGAAGGGTCATGAAAAAATATCTGCTTCATTTAATGAAAAAAAGCAGCAA
AGCTCCCTGTACCTTACGGCCTCCCAGCTCAGTTACTCAGGAACCTAGAGACCCGTCTCAGGGTACTCGA
G
